>Addgene plasmid #212482 | pTwist-SARS-CoV-2 Spike-deltaC18 D796Y (TAT) | addgene full sequence | sequence record 432807 | Addgene NGS Result
ATGTTTGTGTTCCTCGTTCTCCTGCCCCTCGTTTCTTCCCAATGCGTGAACCTCACAACTAGAACGCAGC
TCCCACCCGCTTACACGAACTCTTTTACTCGTGGAGTATACTATCCCGATAAAGTCTTTAGGTCCAGTGT
CCTTCATTCTACTCAAGACCTTTTCCTGCCATTCTTCTCAAATGTCACCTGGTTCCATGCTATCCACGTT
TCTGGCACCAACGGAACTAAACGATTTGATAATCCCGTCTTGCCATTTAACGATGGCGTATACTTTGCCT
CAACGGAGAAGTCCAACATTATCCGGGGATGGATATTTGGCACCACCCTGGACTCCAAGACACAGTCTCT
CCTCATTGTGAACAACGCCACCAATGTCGTCATCAAAGTCTGTGAATTTCAATTTTGTAACGATCCCTTT
CTCGGGGTTTATTATCATAAGAATAACAAGTCTTGGATGGAGTCAGAGTTCCGCGTTTACAGTTCCGCTA
ACAACTGTACTTTTGAGTACGTTTCCCAACCATTTCTCATGGATCTTGAAGGGAAGCAAGGCAACTTCAA
GAATCTCCGCGAATTTGTGTTTAAGAATATAGACGGCTACTTCAAAATTTATAGCAAGCATACCCCGATA
AATCTGGTTCGGGATCTCCCTCAAGGCTTCTCCGCGTTGGAACCCCTCGTGGACTTGCCGATTGGCATCA
ACATCACCCGGTTCCAAACCCTTCTTGCCCTTCATCGAAGCTACCTCACGCCTGGCGACAGTAGTAGTGG
TTGGACAGCGGGCGCAGCAGCCTACTATGTGGGATATTTGCAACCACGCACCTTTCTTCTCAAATATAAC
GAAAACGGAACAATTACCGATGCCGTAGACTGTGCCCTCGATCCCCTGTCCGAAACTAAATGCACACTCA
AGTCCTTCACAGTTGAGAAAGGCATATACCAAACCAGTAACTTCCGCGTCCAACCCACCGAATCCATTGT
TCGATTCCCTAACATCACCAATTTGTGTCCTTTCGGTGAAGTATTTAATGCCACTCGATTTGCATCAGTT
TATGCCTGGAATCGCAAGCGAATATCAAATTGTGTTGCAGATTATAGTGTCCTGTATAATAGCGCATCAT
TCAGCACTTTTAAGTGTTATGGGGTCAGCCCTACGAAATTGAATGACTTGTGTTTTACCAACGTTTACGC
AGATTCTTTCGTCATACGCGGCGACGAAGTCCGACAGATTGCACCGGGGCAAACCGGAAAGATAGCAGAC
TATAATTATAAGTTGCCGGATGACTTCACCGGCTGCGTTATAGCATGGAACTCCAATAATCTCGATTCAA
AAGTCGGCGGCAACTATAATTATCTTTACCGCCTGTTTCGCAAGTCAAATCTGAAGCCCTTTGAACGTGA
CATCTCCACCGAAATTTATCAAGCTGGCAGCACCCCATGTAATGGAGTGGAAGGGTTTAACTGTTATTTT
CCCCTTCAATCATACGGATTTCAACCAACAAATGGGGTGGGCTATCAACCATATCGGGTGGTAGTCTTGA
GCTTTGAGCTGCTCCACGCACCGGCTACAGTTTGCGGACCGAAGAAAAGCACTAACCTGGTGAAGAATAA
ATGTGTGAACTTCAACTTTAATGGGCTCACCGGAACAGGGGTGCTGACAGAATCAAACAAGAAATTTCTC
CCTTTTCAACAATTTGGTAGAGACATTGCCGATACCACAGATGCCGTCCGCGATCCGCAAACACTGGAAA
TCCTCGATATAACACCCTGTAGCTTCGGCGGGGTCAGCGTGATAACTCCCGGAACGAACACATCCAACCA
AGTGGCTGTCCTGTATCAAGATGTCAACTGTACCGAAGTCCCTGTGGCGATACACGCCGACCAACTGACA
CCCACCTGGAGAGTCTACTCAACAGGTTCCAATGTCTTTCAAACTAGAGCGGGTTGTCTCATTGGCGCTG
AGCATGTCAATAATTCATACGAATGTGATATTCCTATTGGGGCAGGAATCTGTGCGTCTTATCAAACTCA
AACGAACTCACCACGGCGCGCTCGCTCAGTAGCCAGCCAGTCCATAATCGCCTATACCATGAGTCTCGGG
GCTGAGAACTCCGTGGCTTATTCAAACAATTCCATCGCAATCCCAACTAACTTTACCATTAGCGTTACCA
CGGAAATCTTGCCCGTCAGCATGACTAAGACGAGCGTAGACTGTACGATGTATATCTGTGGGGATTCCAC
CGAGTGTAGCAACCTCTTGCTTCAATACGGGTCTTTCTGTACTCAACTCAACCGAGCATTGACCGGAATT
GCGGTCGAACAAGACAAGAATACCCAAGAGGTGTTCGCACAAGTAAAGCAAATATACAAAACGCCGCCAA
TCAAATATTTTGGCGGGTTTAATTTTAGCCAAATACTGCCAGACCCATCTAAGCCTTCAAAACGCAGCTT
TATCGAGGATCTGCTGTTCAACAAAGTTACGTTGGCTGACGCGGGTTTCATTAAGCAGTATGGGGATTGT
TTGGGAGACATTGCGGCCCGCGACCTTATCTGTGCTCAAAAATTCAATGGGTTGACAGTTCTGCCCCCTC
TGCTCACTGATGAGATGATTGCACAGTATACATCAGCATTGTTGGCAGGAACCATTACATCCGGCTGGAC
TTTTGGCGCGGGTGCGGCCCTTCAAATACCTTTCGCTATGCAAATGGCTTACAGATTCAATGGGATTGGT
GTCACGCAAAATGTATTGTATGAAAATCAGAAGCTGATCGCTAATCAATTTAACAGCGCGATTGGCAAGA
TCCAAGATTCACTGTCAAGCACAGCGTCCGCCCTCGGCAAACTCCAAGATGTTGTGAATCAAAACGCCCA
GGCCCTGAATACCCTCGTGAAGCAACTGAGTTCTAACTTCGGCGCAATCTCCAGCGTCCTCAACGACATA
TTGTCCAGACTTGATAAGGTGGAAGCCGAGGTGCAAATTGATCGGCTCATCACAGGCAGGCTCCAGTCAC
TCCAAACTTATGTGACACAACAGTTGATCCGGGCTGCTGAGATACGAGCAAGCGCCAACCTGGCCGCCAC
TAAAATGTCAGAGTGCGTGCTCGGGCAGTCCAAACGGGTTGACTTTTGTGGCAAGGGCTATCACTTGATG
TCCTTCCCCCAATCCGCCCCACATGGAGTGGTCTTTCTCCACGTCACTTATGTCCCTGCTCAAGAGAAGA
ACTTTACGACAGCTCCAGCAATCTGTCACGATGGCAAAGCGCACTTTCCCAGGGAAGGCGTTTTCGTCAG
TAATGGCACGCATTGGTTTGTGACCCAAAGGAATTTCTATGAACCCCAAATCATAACCACTGACAATACA
TTTGTCTCAGGCAACTGTGATGTGGTCATTGGGATCGTGAACAACACGGTATATGATCCCCTGCAACCCG
AGTTGGATAGCTTCAAAGAGGAATTGGATAAATACTTTAAGAATCATACTTCACCCGATGTTGATCTCGG
GGACATATCAGGAATAAATGCAAGTGTCGTCAACATTCAGAAAGAGATTGATCGCCTTAATGAGGTCGCC
AAGAACTTGAATGAATCTTTGATCGACTTGCAAGAACTGGGCAAATACGAACAATATATTAAATGGCCCT
GGTACATTTGGTTGGGCTTTATCGCCGGACTTATAGCTATCGTTATGGTCACAATTATGTTGTGCTGTAT
GACTAGCTGTTGTTCCTGCTTGAAAGGATGTTGCAGTTGCGGATCTTGTTGTAAATAAAGGATCCTCTAG
AAGTTGTCTCCTCCTGCACTGACTGACTGATACAATCGATTTCTGGATCCGCAGGCCTAATCAACCTCTG
GATTACAAAATTTGTGAAAGATTGACTGGTATTCTTAACTATGTTGCTCCTTTTACGCTATGTGGATACG
CTGCTTTAATGCCTTTGTATCATGCTATTGCTTCCCGTATGGCTTTCATTTTCTCCTCCTTGTATAAATC
CTGGTTGCTGTCTCTTTATGAGGAGTTGTGGCCCGTTGTCAGGCAACGTGGCGTGGTGTGCACTGTGTTT
GCTGACGCAACCCCCACTGGTTGGGGCATTGCCACCACCTGTCAGCTCCTTTCCGGGACTTTCGCTTTCC
CCCTCCCTATTGCCACGGCGGAACTCATCGCCGCCTGCCTTGCCCGCTGCTGGACAGGGGCTCGGCTGTT
GGGCACTGACAATTCCGTGGTGTTGTCGGGGAAGCTGACGTCCTTTCCATGGCTGCTCGCCTGTGTTGCC
ACCTGGATTCTGCGCGGGACGTCCTTCTGCTACGTCCCTTCGGCCCTCAATCCAGCGGACCTTCCTTCCC
GCGGCCTGCTGCCGGCTCTGCGGCCTCTTCCGCGTCTTCGCCTTCGCCCTCAGACGAGTCGGATCTCCCT
TTGGGCCGCCTCCCCGCCTGTCTAGCTTGACTGACTGAGATACAGCGTACCTTCAGCTCACAGACATGAT
AAGATACATTGATGAGTTTGGACAAACCACAACTAGAATGCAGTGAAAAAAATGCTTTATTTGTGAAATT
TGTGATGCTATTGCTTTATTTGTAACCATTATAAGCTGCAATAAACAAGTTAACAACAACAATTGCATTC
ATTTTATGTTTCAGGTTCAGGGGGAGGTGTGGGAGGTTTTTTAAAGCAAGTAAAACCTCTACAAATGTGG
TATTGGCCCATCTCTATCGGTATCGTAGCATAACCCCTTGGGGCCTCTAAACGGGTCTTGAGGGGTTTTT
TGTGCCCCTCGGGCCGGATTGCTATCTACCGGCATTGGCGCAGAAAAAAATGCCTGATGCGACGCTGCGC
GTCTTATACTCCCACATATGCCAGATTCAGCAACGGATACGGCTTCCCCAACTTGCCCACTTCCATACGT
GTCCTCCTTACCAGAAATTTATCCTTAAGGTCGTCAGCTATCCTGCAGGCGATCTCTCGATTTCGATCAA
GACATTCCTTTAATGGTCTTTTCTGGACACCACTAGGGGTCAGAAGTAGTTCATCAAACTTTCTTCCCTC
CCTAATCTCATTGGTTACCTTGGGCTATCGAAACTTAATTAAGCGATCTGCATCTCAATTAGTCAGCAAC
CATAGTCCCGCCCCTAACTCCGCCCATCCCGCCCCTAACTCCGCCCAGTTCCGCCCATTCTCCGCCCCAT
CGCTGACTAATTTTTTTTATTTATGCAGAGGCCGAGGCCGCCTCGGCCTCTGAGCTATTCCAGAAGTAGT
GAGGAGGCTTTTTTGGAGGCCTAGGCTTTTGCAAAGGAGGTAGCCAACATGATTGAACAAGATGGATTGC
ACGCAGGTTCTCCCGCCGCTTGGGTGGAGAGGCTATTCGGCTATGACTGGGCACAACAGACAATCGGCTG
CTCTGATGCCGCCGTGTTCCGGCTGTCAGCGCAGGGGCGCCCGGTTCTTTTTGTCAAGACCGACCTGTCC
GGTGCCCTGAATGAACTCCAGGACGAGGCAGCGCGGCTATCGTGGCTGGCCACGACGGGCGTTCCTTGCG
CAGCTGTGCTCGACGTTGTCACTGAAGCGGGAAGGGACTGGCTGCTATTGGGCGAAGTGCCGGGGCAGGA
TCTCCTGTCATCTCACCTTGCTCCTGCCGAGAAAGTATCCATCATGGCTGATGCAATGCGGCGGCTGCAT
ACGCTTGATCCGGCTACCTGCCCATTCGACCACCAAGCGAAACATCGCATCGAGCGAGCACGTACTCGGA
TGGAAGCCGGTCTTGTCGATCAGGATGATCTGGACGAAGAGCATCAGGGGCTCGCGCCAGCCGAACTGTT
CGCCAGGCTCAAGGCGCGGATGCCCGACGGCGAGGATCTCGTCGTGACCCACGGCGATGCCTGCTTGCCG
AATATCATGGTGGAAAATGGCCGCTTTTCTGGATTCATCGACTGTGGCCGGCTGGGTGTGGCGGACCGCT
ATCAGGACATAGCGTTGGCTACCCGTGATATTGCTGAAGAGCTTGGCGGCGAATGGGCTGACCGCTTCCT
CGTGCTTTACGGTATCGCCGCTCCCGATTCGCAGCGCATCGCCTTCTATCGCCTTCTTGACGAGTTCTTC
TAGTATGTAAGCCCTGTGCCTTCTAGTTGCCAGCCATCTGTTGTTTGCCCCTCCCCCGTGCCTTCCTTGA
CCCTGGAAGGTGCCACTCCCACTGTCCTTTCCTAATAAAATGAGGAAATTGCATCGCATTGTCTGAGTAG
GTGTCATTCTATTCTGGGGGGTGGGGTGGGGCAGGACAGCAAGGGGGAGGATTGGGAAGACAATAGCAGG
CATGCTGGGGATGCGGTGGGCTCTATGGTTAATTAACCAGTCAAGTCAGCTACTTGGCGAGATCGACTTG
TCTGGGTTTCGACTACGCTCAGAATTGCGTCAGTCAAGTTCGATCTGGTCCTTGCTATTGCACCCGTTCT
CCGATTACGAGTTTCATTTAAATCATGTGAGCAAAAGGCCAGCAAAAGGCCAGGAACCGTAAAAAGGCCG
CGTTGCTGGCGTTTTTCCATAGGCTCCGCCCCCCTGACGAGCATCACAAAAATCGACGCTCAAGTCAGAG
GTGGCGAAACCCGACAGGACTATAAAGATACCAGGCGTTTCCCCCTGGAAGCTCCCTCGTGCGCTCTCCT
GTTCCGACCCTGCCGCTTACCGGATACCTGTCCGCCTTTCTCCCTTCGGGAAGCGTGGCGCTTTCTCATA
GCTCACGCTGTAGGTATCTCAGTTCGGTGTAGGTCGTTCGCTCCAAGCTGGGCTGTGTGCACGAACCCCC
CGTTCAGCCCGACCGCTGCGCCTTATCCGGTAACTATCGTCTTGAGTCCAACCCGGTAAGACACGACTTA
TCGCCACTGGCAGCAGCCACTGGTAACAGGATTAGCAGAGCGAGGTATGTAGGCGGTGCTACAGAGTTCT
TGAAGTGGTGGCCTAACTACGGCTACACTAGAAGAACAGTATTTGGTATCTGCGCTCTGCTGAAGCCAGT
TACCTTCGGAAAAAGAGTTGGTAGCTCTTGATCCGGCAAACAAACCACCGCTGGTAGCGGTGGTTTTTTT
GTTTGCAAGCAGCAGATTACGCGCAGAAAAAAAGGATCTCAAGAAGATCCTTTGATCTTTTCTACGGGGT
CTGACGCTCAGTGGAACGAAAACTCACGTTAAGGGATTTTGGTCATGAGATTATCAAAAAGGATCTTCAC
CTAGATCCTTTTAAATTAAAAATGAAGTTTTAAATCAATCTAAAGTATATATGAGTAAACTTGGTCTGAC
AGTTACCAATGCTTAATCAGTGAGGCACCTATCTCAGCGATCTGTCTATTTCGTTCATCCATAGTTGCAT
TTAAATTTCCGAACTCTCCAAGGCCCTCGTCGGAAAATCTTCAAACCTTTCGTCCGATCCATCTTGCAGG
CTACCTCTCGAACGAACTATCGCAAGTCTCTTGGCCGGCCTTGCGCCTTGGCTATTGCTTGGCAGCGCCT
ATCGCCAGGTATTACTCCAATCCCGAATATCCGAGATCGGGATCACCCGAGAGAAGTTCAACCTACATCC
TCAATCCCGATCTATCCGAGATCCGAGGAATATCGAAATCGGGGCGCGCCTGGTGTACCGAGAACGATCC
TCTCAGTGCGAGTCTCGACGATCCATATCGTTGCTTGGCAGTCAGCCAGTCGGAATCCAGCTTGGGACCC
AGGAAGTCCAATCGTCAGATATTGTACTCAAGCCTGGTCACGGCAGCGTACCGATCTGTTTAAACCTAGA
TATTGATAGTCTGATCGGTCAACGTATAATCGAGTCCTAGCTTTTGCAAACATCTATCAAGAGACAGGAT
CAGCAGGAGGCTTTCGCATGAGTATTCAACATTTCCGTGTCGCCCTTATTCCCTTTTTTGCGGCATTTTG
CCTTCCTGTTTTTGCTCACCCAGAAACGCTGGTGAAAGTAAAAGATGCTGAAGATCAGTTGGGTGCGCGA
GTGGGTTACATCGAACTGGATCTCAACAGCGGTAAGATCCTTGAGAGTTTTCGCCCCGAAGAACGCTTTC
CAATGATGAGCACTTTTAAAGTTCTGCTATGTGGCGCGGTATTATCCCGTATTGACGCCGGGCAAGAGCA
ACTCGGTCGCCGCATACACTATTCTCAGAATGACTTGGTTGAGTATTCACCAGTCACAGAAAAGCATCTT
ACGGATGGCATGACAGTAAGAGAATTATGCAGTGCTGCCATAACCATGAGTGATAACACTGCGGCCAACT
TACTTCTGACAACGATTGGAGGACCGAAGGAGCTAACCGCTTTTTTGCACAACATGGGGGATCATGTAAC
TCGCCTTGATCGTTGGGAACCGGAGCTGAATGAAGCCATACCAAACGACGAGCGTGACACCACGATGCCT
GTAGCAATGGCAACAACCTTGCGTAAACTATTAACTGGCGAACTACTTACTCTAGCTTCCCGGCAACAGT
TGATAGACTGGATGGAGGCGGATAAAGTTGCAGGACCACTTCTGCGCTCGGCCCTTCCGGCTGGCTGGTT
TATTGCTGATAAATCTGGAGCCGGTGAGCGTGGGTCTCGCGGTATCATTGCAGCACTGGGGCCAGATGGT
AAGCCCTCCCGTATCGTAGTTATCTACACGACGGGGAGTCAGGCAACTATGGATGAACGAAATAGACAGA
TCGCTGAGATAGGTGCCTCACTGATTAAGCATTGGTAACCGATTCTAGGTGCATTGGCGCAGAAAAAAAT
GCCTGATGCGACGCTGCGCGTCTTATACTCCCACATATGCCAGATTCAGCAACGGATACGGCTTCCCCAA
CTTGCCCACTTCCATACGTGTCCTCCTTACCAGAAATTTATCCTTAAGATCCCGAATCGTTTAAACTCGA
CTCTGGCTCTATCGAATCTCCGTCGTTTCGAGCTTACGCGAACAGCCGTGGCGCTCATTTGCTCGTCGGG
CATCGAATCTCGTCAGCTATCGTCAGCTTACCTTTTTGGCAGCGATCGCGGCTCCCGACATCTTGGACCA
TTAGCTCCACAGGTATCTTCTTCCCTCTAGTGGTCATAACAGCAGCTTCAGCTACCTCTCAATTCAAAAA
ACCCCTCAAGACCCGTTTAGAGGCCCCAAGGGGTTATGCTATCAATCGTTGCGTTACACACACAAAAAAC
CAACACACATCCATCTTCGATGGATAGCGATTTTATTATCTAACTGCTGATCGAGTGTAGCCAGATCTAG
TAATCAATTACGGGGTCATTAGTTCATAGCCCATATATGGAGTTCCGCGTTACATAACTTACGGTAAATG
GCCCGCCTGGCTGACCGCCCAACGACCCCCGCCCATTGACGTCAATAATGACGTATGTTCCCATAGTAAC
GCCAATAGGGACTTTCCATTGACGTCAATGGGTGGAGTATTTACGGTAAACTGCCCACTTGGCAGTACAT
CAAGTGTATCATATGCCAAGTACGCCCCCTATTGACGTCAATGACGGTAAATGGCCCGCCTGGCATTATG
CCCAGTACATGACCTTATGGGACTTTCCTACTTGGCAGTACATCTACGTATTAGTCATCGCTATTACCAT
GCTGATGCGGTTTTGGCAGTACATCAATGGGCGTGGATAGCGGTTTGACTCACGGGGATTTCCAAGTCTC
CACCCCATTGACGTCAATGGGAGTTTGTTTTGGCACCAAAATCAACGGGACTTTCCAAAATGTCGTAACA
ACTCCGCCCCATTGACGCAAATGGGCGGTAGGCGTGTACGGTGGGAGGTCTATATAAGCAGAGCTGGTTT
AGTGAACCGTCAGATCGCCTGGAGACGCCATCCACGCTGTTTTGACCTCCATAGAAGACACCGGGACCGA
TCCAGCCTCCCCTCGAAGCTTACATGTGGTACCGAGCTCGGATCCTGAGAACTTCAGGGTGAGTCTATGG
GACCCTTGATGTTTTCTTTCCCCTTCTTTTCTATGGTTAAGTTCATGTCATAGGAAGGGGAGAAGTAACA
GGGTACACATATTGACCAAATCAGGGTAATTTTGCATTTGTAATTTTAAAAAATGCTTTCTTCTTTTAAT
ATACTTTTTTGTTTATCTTATTTCTAATACTTTCCCTAATCTCTTTCTTTCAGGGCAATAATGATACAAT
GTATCATGCCTCTTTGCACCATTCTAAAGAATAACAGTGATAATTTCTGGGTTAAGGCAATAGCAATATT
TCTGCATATAAATATTTCTGCATATAAATTGTAACTGATGTAAGAGGTTTCATATTGCTAATAGCAGCTA
CAATCCAGCTACCATTCTGCTTTTATTTTATGGTTGGGATAAGGCTGGATTATTCTGAGTCCAAGCTAGG
CCCTTTTGCTAATCATGTTCATACCTCTTATCTTCCTCCCACAGCTCCTGGGCAACGTGCTGGTCTGTGT
GCTGGCCCATCACTTTGGCAAAGGCGGCCGCC
Features (pLannotate 1.2.2; 21 found; start..end, strand, type, name):
      1..3765    +  CDS            S: SPIKE_SARS2 - Experimental evidence at protein level: Swiss-Prot protein existence level 1. [Spike glycoprotein]: May down-regulate host tetherin (BST2) by lysosomal degradation, thereby counteracting its antiviral activity. From Severe acute respiratory syndrome coronavirus 2 (2019-nCoV) (SARS-CoV-2).
   3839..4427    +  misc_feature   WPRE: woodchuck hepatitis virus posttranscriptional regulatory element
   4480..4601    -  polyA_signal   SV40 poly(A) signal: SV40 polyadenylation signal
   4624..4693    -  CDS            large T antigen (fragment): large T antigen from SV40 (simian virus 40)
   4716..4762    +  terminator     T7 terminator: transcription terminator for bacteriophage T7 RNA polymerase
   4792..4928    +  terminator     rrnG terminator: transcription terminator from the E. coli ribosomal RNA rrnG operon (Albrechtsen et al., 1991)
   4973..5044    +  misc_feature   3' β-globin insulator: insulator downstream of the human β-globin locus (Farrell et al., 2002)
   5089..5285    +  promoter       SV40 promoter: SV40 early promoter
   5299..6090    +  CDS            neo: KKA2_KLEPN - Also known as kan, nptII. Experimental evidence at protein level: Swiss-Prot protein existence level 1. Resistance to kanamycin, neomycin, paromomycin, ribostamycin, butirosin and gentamicin B. From Klebsiella pneumoniae.
   6104..6328    +  polyA_signal   bGH poly(A) signal: bovine growth hormone polyadenylation signal
   6524..7112    -  rep_origin     ori: high-copy-number ColE1/pMB1/pBR322/pUC origin of replication
   7284..7348    -  CDS            bla(M) (fragment): β-lactamase lacking the signal sequence; bla(M); allows cytosolic expression of β-lactamase
   7858..8718    +  CDS            AmpR: β-lactamase; bla; confers resistance to ampicillin, carbenicillin, and related antibiotics
   8731..8867    +  terminator     rrnG terminator: transcription terminator from the E. coli ribosomal RNA rrnG operon (Albrechtsen et al., 1991)
   9019..9090    +  misc_feature   5' β-globin insulator: insulator upstream of the human β-globin locus (Farrell et al., 2002)
   9095..9141    -  terminator     T7 terminator: transcription terminator for bacteriophage T7 RNA polymerase
   9159..9207    -  polyA_signal   poly(A) signal: synthetic polyadenylation signal
   9288..9591    +  enhancer       CMV enhancer: human cytomegalovirus immediate early enhancer
   9664..9681    -  promoter       CMV promoter (fragment): human cytomegalovirus (CMV) immediate early promoter
   9744..9795    +  promoter       CMVd2 promoter: truncated human cytomegalovirus (CMV) immediate early promoter that yields moderately reduced expression relative to the full-length promoter
   9929..10404   +  intron         β-globin intron: internally truncated intron from human β-globin
