[The description below was written by a language model from this plasmid's Addgene catalogue record and pLannotate feature annotations shown in this document.]
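Description:
pTwist-SARS-CoV-2 Spike-deltaC18 D796Y (TAT) is a 10,462 nt mammalian expression plasmid built on the Twist pTwist-CMV-BetaGlobin-WPRE-Neo backbone, made to supply a mutant SARS-CoV-2 spike glycoprotein for pseudovirus production. It is propagated in E. coli as a high-copy plasmid through a ColE1/pUC-type origin and selected with ampicillin via the AmpR β-lactamase gene. A separate cassette, consisting of the SV40 early promoter, the neo (nptII) coding sequence and a bGH polyadenylation signal, provides a marker for selection in mammalian cells.

The payload is a spike open reading frame of 3,765 nt carrying the D796Y substitution. The "deltaC18" in the name indicates removal of the last 18 residues of the cytoplasmic tail, a truncation commonly used to improve spike incorporation into pseudotyped particles, and the annotated CDS length is consistent with a shortened spike. "TAT" in the name presumably denotes the tyrosine codon used, though the record does not explain it. The catalogue lists the promoter as CAG. However, the feature table shows a CMV enhancer, CMV promoter segments and a truncated human β-globin intron upstream of the insert, which matches the backbone name rather than a classical CAG arrangement. Downstream, a WPRE enhances transcript stability and expression, followed by an SV40 poly(A) signal. Human β-globin insulator elements and bacterial and T7 terminators flank the expression units, helping isolate them from read-through transcription.

The plasmid is typically co-transfected with packaging and reporter constructs to generate spike-pseudotyped virus. In the associated work, such particles served to study how spike mutations affect escape from mRNA vaccine-induced antibody responses.
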