Addgene plasmid #212482: pTwist-SARS-CoV-2 Spike-deltaC18 D796Y (TAT)
Purpose: Encodes SARS-CoV-2 spike D796Y for pseudovirus production
Depositing lab: Alejandro Balazs. Depositing organization: Massachusetts General Hospital. Publication: Ongoing evolution of SARS-CoV-2 drives escape from mRNA vaccine-induced humoral immunity. Roederer AL, Cao Y, Denis KS, Sheehan ML, Li CJ, Lam EC, Gregory DJ, Poznansky MC, Iafrate AJ, Canaday DH, Gravenstein S, Garcia-Beltran WF, Balazs AB. medRxiv [Preprint]. 2024 Mar 7:2024.03.05.24303815. doi: 10.1101/2024.03.05.24303815. PubMed 38496628.
Backbone
  Vector backbone: pTwist-CMV-BetaGlobin-WPRE-Neo
  Backbone manufacturer: Twist
  Vector type: Mammalian Expression
Growth in bacteria
  Bacterial resistance: Ampicillin, 100 μg/mL
  Growth temperature: 37°C
  Growth strain: DH5alpha
  Copy number: High Copy
Gene/Insert
  Gene/Insert name: SARS-CoV-2 Spike D796Y
  Species: Severe acute respiratory syndrome coronavirus 2
  Mutation: D796Y
  Entrez Gene: S (a.k.a. GU280_gp02, spike glycoprotein)
  Promoter: CAG
  Cloning method: Ligation Independent Cloning
Terms and licenses: Academic/Nonprofit Terms; Industry Terms: Not Available to Industry
Depositor comments: Please visit https://www.medrxiv.org/content/10.1101/2024.03.05.24303815v1 for medRxiv preprint.
How to cite: pTwist-SARS-CoV-2 Spike-deltaC18 D796Y (TAT) was a gift from Alejandro Balazs (Addgene plasmid # 212482 ; http://n2t.net/addgene:212482 ; RRID:Addgene_212482)
